>Addgene plasmid #122823 | pAC10103_pLX-LifeAct_mCherry-IRES-Hygro | depositor full sequence | sequence record 234325 | pAC10103_pLX-LifeAct_mCherry-IRES-Hygro sequence 9841 bps
CTCGAGGGGGCCCGGGGTTATTAATAGTAATCAATTACGGGGTCATTAGTTCATAGCCCATATATGGAGT
TCCGCGTTACATAACTTACGGTAAATGGCCCGCCTGGCTGACCGCCCAACGACCCCCGCCCATTGACGTC
AATAATGACGTATGTTCCCATAGTAACGCCAATAGGGACTTTCCATTGACGTCAATGGGTGGAGTATTTA
CGGTAAACTGCCCACTTGGCAGTACATCAAGTGTATCATATGCCAAGTACGCCCCCTATTGACGTCAATG
ACGGTAAATGGCCCGCCTGGCATTATGCCCAGTACATGACCTTATGGGACTTTCCTACTTGGCAGTACAT
CTACGTATTAGTCATCGCTATTACCATGGTGATGCGGTTTTGGCAGTACATCAATGGGCGTGGATAGCGG
TTTGACTCACGGGGATTTCCAAGTCTCCACCCCATTGACGTCAATGGGAGTTTGTTTTGGCACCAAAATC
AACGGGACTTTCCAAAATGTCGTAACAACTCCGCCCCATTGACGCAAATGGGCGGTAGGCGTGTACGGTG
GGAGGTCTATATAAGCAGAGCTCTCTGGCTAACTGTCGGGATCAACAAGTTTGTACAAAAAAGCAGGCTC
CGAATTCACCGGTCTAGCGCTACCGGACTCAGATCTCGAGCTCAAGCTTCGAATTCCACCATGGGCGTGG
CCGACCTGATCAAGAAGTTCGAGAGCATCAGCAAGGAGGAGGGGGATCCACCGGTCGCCACCATGGTGAG
CAAGGGCGAGGCAGTGATCAAGGAGTTCATGCGGTTCAAGGTGCACATGGAGGGCTCCATGAACGGCCAC
GAGTTCGAGATCGAGGGCGAGGGCGAGGGCCGCCCCTACGAGGGCACCCAGACCGCCAAGCTGAAGGTGA
CCAAGGGTGGCCCCCTGCCCTTCTCCTGGGACATCCTGTCCCCTCAGTTCATGTACGGCTCCAGGGCCTT
CACCAAGCACCCCGCCGACATCCCCGACTACTATAAGCAGTCCTTCCCCGAGGGCTTCAAGTGGGAGCGC
GTGATGAACTTCGAGGACGGCGGCGCCGTGACCGTGACCCAGGACACCTCCCTGGAGGACGGCACCCTGA
TCTACAAGGTGAAGCTCCGCGGCACCAACTTCCCTCCTGACGGCCCCGTAATGCAGAAGAAGACAATGGG
CTGGGAAGCGTCCACCGAGCGGTTGTACCCCGAGGACGGCGTGCTGAAGGGCGACATTAAGATGGCCCTG
CGCCTGAAGGACGGCGGCCGCTACCTGGCGGACTTCAAGACCACCTACAAGGCCAAGAAGCCCGTGCAGA
TGCCCGGCGCCTACAACGTCGACCGCAAGTTGGACATCACCTCCCACAACGAGGACTACACCGTGGTGGA
ACAGTACGAACGCTCCGAGGGCCGCCACTCCACCGGCGGCATGGACGAGCTGTACAAGTAATTAATTAAG
AATTCGACCCAGCTTTCTTGTACAAAGTGGTTGGTAAGCCTATCCCTAACCCTCTCCTCGGTCTCGATTC
TACGTAGTAATGAGCTAGCAGTCTCGAGGTTAACGAATTCCGCCCCCCCCCCTAACGTTACTGGCCGAAG
CCGCTTGGAATAAGGCCGGTGTGCGTTTGTCTATATGTTATTTTCCACCATATTGCCGTCTTTTGGCAAT
GTGAGGGCCCGGAAACCTGGCCCTGTCTTCTTGACGAGCATTCCTAGGGGTCTTTCCCCTCTCGCCAAAG
GAATGCAAGGTCTGTTGAATGTCGTGAAGGAAGCAGTTCCTCTGGAAGCTTCTTGAAGACAAACAACGTC
TGTAGCGACCCTTTGCAGGCAGCGGAACCCCCCACCTGGCGACAGGTGCCTCTGCGGCCAAAAGCCACGT
GTATAAGATACACCTGCAAAGGCGGCACAACCCCAGTGCCACGTTGTGAGTTGGATAGTTGTGGAAAGAG
TCAAATGGCTCTCCTCAAGCGTATTCAACAAGGGGCTGAAGGATGCCCAGAAGGTACCCCATTGTATGGG
ATCTGATCTGGGGCCTCGGTGCACATGCTTTACATGTGTTTAGTCGAGGTTAAAAAAACGTCTAGGCCCC
CCGAACCACGGGGACGTGGTTTTCCTTTGAAAAACACGATGATAATATGGCCACAACCGCCACCATGAAA
AAGCCTGAACTCACCGCGACGTCTGTCGAGAAGTTTCTGATCGAAAAGTTCGACAGCGTCTCCGACCTGA
TGCAGCTCTCGGAGGGCGAAGAATCTCGTGCTTTCAGCTTCGATGTAGGAGGGCGTGGATATGTCCTGCG
GGTAAATAGCTGCGCCGATGGTTTCTACAAAGATCGTTATGTTTATCGGCACTTTGCATCGGCCGCGCTC
CCGATTCCGGAAGTGCTTGACATTGGGGAATTTAGCGAGAGCCTGACCTATTGCATCTCCCGCCGTGCAC
AGGGTGTCACGTTGCAAGACCTGCCTGAAACCGAACTGCCCGCTGTTCTGCAGCCGGTCGCGGAGGCCAT
GGATGCGATCGCTGCGGCCGATCTTAGCCAGACGAGCGGGTTCGGCCCATTCGGACCGCAAGGAATCGGT
CAATACACTACATGGCGTGATTTCATATGCGCGATTGCTGATCCCCATGTGTATCACTGGCAAACTGTGA
TGGACGACACCGTCAGTGCGTCCGTCGCGCAGGCTCTCGATGAGCTGATGCTTTGGGCCGAGGACTGCCC
CGAAGTCCGGCACCTCGTGCACGCGGATTTCGGCTCCAACAATGTCCTGACGGACAATGGCCGCATAACA
GCGGTCATTGACTGGAGCGAGGCGATGTTCGGGGATTCCCAATACGAGGTCGCCAACATCTTCTTCTGGA
GGCCGTGGTTGGCTTGTATGGAGCAGCAGACGCGCTACTTCGAGCGGAGGCATCCGGAGCTTGCAGGATC
GCCGCGGCTCCGGGCGTATATGCTCCGCATTGGTCTTGACCAACTCTATCAGAGCTTGGTTGACGGCAAT
TTCGATGATGCAGCTTGGGCGCAGGGTCGATGCGACGCAATCGTCCGATCCGGAGCCGGGACTGTCGGGC
GTACACAAATCGCCCGCAGAAGCGCGGCCGTCTGGACCGATGGCTGTGTAGAAGTACTCGCCGATAGTGG
AAACCGACGCCCCAGCACTCGTCCGAGGGCAAAGGAATAGACGCGTACCGGTTAGCACCGGTGTGATCAG
GGTCAGACAGCTGCCTGCAGGCCGGTGGCGCGTTAAGTCGACAATCAACCTCTGGATTACAAAATTTGTG
AAAGATTGACTGGTATTCTTAACTATGTTGCTCCTTTTACGCTATGTGGATACGCTGCTTTAATGCCTTT
GTATCATGCTATTGCTTCCCGTATGGCTTTCATTTTCTCCTCCTTGTATAAATCCTGGTTGCTGTCTCTT
TATGAGGAGTTGTGGCCCGTTGTCAGGCAACGTGGCGTGGTGTGCACTGTGTTTGCTGACGCAACCCCCA
CTGGTTGGGGCATTGCCACCACCTGTCAGCTCCTTTCCGGGACTTTCGCTTTCCCCCTCCCTATTGCCAC
GGCGGAACTCATCGCCGCCTGCCTTGCCCGCTGCTGGACAGGGGCTCGGCTGTTGGGCACTGACAATTCC
GTGGTGTTGTCGGGGAAATCATCGTCCTTTCCTTGGCTGCTCGCCTGTGTTGCCACCTGGATTCTGCGCG
GGACGTCCTTCTGCTACGTCCCTTCGGCCCTCAATCCAGCGGACCTTCCTTCCCGCGGCCTGCTGCCGGC
TCTGCGGCCTCTTCCGCGTCTTCGCCTTCGCCCTCAGACGAGTCGGATCTCCCTTTGGGCCGCCTCCCCG
CGTCGACTTTAAGACCAATGACTTACAAGGCAGCTGTAGATCTTAGCCACTTTTTAAAAGAAAAGGGGGG
ACTGGAAGGGCTAATTCACTCCCAACGAAGACAAGATCTGCTTTTTGCTTGTACTGGGTCTCTCTGGTTA
GACCAGATCTGAGCCTGGGAGCTCTCTGGCTAACTAGGGAACCCACTGCTTAAGCCTCAATAAAGCTTGC
CTTGAGTGCTTCAAGTAGTGTGTGCCCGTCTGTTGTGTGACTCTGGTAACTAGAGATCCCTCAGACCCTT
TTAGTCAGTGTGGAAAATCTCTAGCAGTACGTATAGTAGTTCATGTCATCTTATTATTCAGTATTTATAA
CTTGCAAAGAAATGAATATCAGAGAGTGAGAGGAACTTGTTTATTGCAGCTTATAATGGTTACAAATAAA
GCAATAGCATCACAAATTTCACAAATAAAGCATTTTTTTCACTGCATTCTAGTTGTGGTTTGTCCAAACT
CATCAATGTATCTTATCATGTCTGGCTCTAGCTATCCCGCCCCTAACTCCGCCCATCCCGCCCCTAACTC
CGCCCAGTTCCGCCCATTCTCCGCCCCATGGCTGACTAATTTTTTTTATTTATGCAGAGGCCGAGGCCGC
CTCGGCCTCTGAGCTATTCCAGAAGTAGTGAGGAGGCTTTTTTGGAGGCCTAGGGACGTACCCAATTCGC
CCTATAGTGAGTCGTATTACGCGCGCTCACTGGCCGTCGTTTTACAACGTCGTGACTGGGAAAACCCTGG
CGTTACCCAACTTAATCGCCTTGCAGCACATCCCCCTTTCGCCAGCTGGCGTAATAGCGAAGAGGCCCGC
ACCGATCGCCCTTCCCAACAGTTGCGCAGCCTGAATGGCGAATGGG
[124 nt withheld, positions 4737-4860]
C
[91 nt withheld, positions 4862-4952]
A
[49 nt withheld, positions 4954-5002]
CCTTTGACGTTGGAGTCCACGTTCTTT
[37 nt withheld, positions 5030-5066]
ACCCTATCTCGGTCTATTCTTTTGATTTATAAGGGATTTTGCCGATTTCGGCCTATTGGTTAAAAAATGA
GCTGATTTAACAAAAATTTAACGCGAATTTTAACAAAATATTAACGCTTACAATTTAGGTGGCACTTTTC
GGGGAAATGTGCGCGGAACCCCTATTTGTTTATTTTTCTAAATACATTCAAATATGTATCCGCTCATGAG
ACAATAACCCTGATAAATGCTTCAATAATATTGAAAAAGGAAGAGTATGAGTATTCAACATTTCCGTGTC
GCCCTTATTCCCTTTTTTGCGGCATTTTGCCTTCCTGTTTTTGCTCACCCAGAAACGCTGGTGAAAGTAA
AAGATGCTGAAGATCAGTTGGGTGCACGAGTGGGTTACATCGAACTGGATCTCAACAGCGGTAAGATCCT
TGAGAGTTTTCGCCCCGAAGAACGTTTTCCAATGATGAGCACTTTTAAAGTTCTGCTATGTGGCGCGGTA
TTATCCCGTATTGACGCCGGGCAAGAGCAACTCGGTCGCCGCATACACTATTCTCAGAATGACTTGGTTG
AGTACTCACCAGTCACAGAAAAGCATCTTACGGATGGCATGACAGTAAGAGAATTATGCAGTGCTGCCAT
AACCATGAGTGATAACACTGCGGCCAACTTACTTCTGACAACGATCGGAGGACCGAAGGAGCTAACCGCT
TTTTTGCACAACATGGGGGATCATGTAACTCGCCTTGATCGTTGGGAACCGGAGCTGAATGAAGCCATAC
CAAACGACGAGCGTGACACCACGATGCCTGTAGCAATGGCAACAACGTTGCGCAAACTATTAACTGGCGA
ACTACTTACTCTAGCTTCCCGGCAACAATTAATAGACTGGATGGAGGCGGATAAAGTTGCAGGACCACTT
CTGCGCTCGGCCCTTCCGGCTGGCTGGTTTATTGCTGATAAATCTGGAGCCGGTGAGCGTGGGTCTCGCG
GTATCATTGCAGCACTGGGGCCAGATGGTAAGCCCTCCCGTATCGTAGTTATCTACACGACGGGGAGTCA
GGCAACTATGGATGAACGAAATAGACAGATCGCTGAGATAGGTGCCTCACTGATTAAGCATTGGTAACTG
TCAGACCAAGTTTACTCATATATACTTTAGATTGATTTAAAACTTCATTTTTAATTTAAAAGGATCTAGG
TGAAGATCCTTTTTGATAATCTCATGACCAAAATCCCTTAACGTGAGTTTTCGTTCCACTGAGCGTCAGA
CCCCGTAGAAAAGATCAAAGGATCTTCTTGAGATCCTTTTTTTCTGCGCGTAATCTGCTGCTTGCAAACA
AAAAAACCACCGCTACCAGCGGTGGTTTGTTTGCCGGATCAAGAGCTACCAACTCTTTTTCCGAAGGTAA
CTGGCTTCAGCAGAGCGCAGATACCAAATACTGTTCTTCTAGTGTAGCCGTAGTTAGGCCACCACTTCAA
GAACTCTGTAGCACCGCCTACATACCTCGCTCTGCTAATCCTGTTACCAGTGGCTGCTGCCAGTGGCGAT
AAGTCGTGTCTTACCGGGTTGGACTCAAGACGATAGTTACCGGATAAGGCGCAGCGGTCGGGCTGAACGG
GGGGTTCGTGCACACAGCCCAGCTTGGAGCGAACGACCTACACCGAACTGAGATACCTACAGCGTGAGCT
ATGAGAAAGCGCCACGCTTCCCGAAGGGAGAAAGGCGGACAGGTATCCGGTAAGCGGCAGGGTCGGAACA
GGAGAGCGCACGAGGGAGCTTCCAGGGGGAAACGCCTGGTATCTTTATAGTCCTGTCGGGTTTCGCCACC
TCTGACTTGAGCGTCGATTTTTGTGATGCTCGTCAGGGGGGCGGAGCCTATGGAAAAACGCCAGCAACGC
GGCCTTTTTACGGTTCCTGGCCTTTTGCTGGCCTTTTGCTCACATGTTCTTTCCTGCGTTATCCCCTGAT
TCTGTGGATAACCGTATTACCGCCTTTGAGTGAGCTGATACCGCTCGCCGCAGCCGAACGACCGAGCGCA
GCGAGTCAGTGAGCGAGGAAGCGGAAGAGCGCCCAATACGCAAACCGCCTCTCCCCGCGCGTTGGCCGAT
TCATTAATGCAGCTGGCACGACAGGTTTCCCGACTGGAAAGCGGGCAGTGAGCGCAACGCAATTAATGTG
AGTTAGCTCACTCATTAGGCACCCCAGGCTTTACACTTTATGCTTCCGGCTCGTATGTTGTGTGGAATTG
TGAGCGGATAACAATTTCACACAGGAAACAGCTATGACCATGATTACGCCAAGCGCGCAATTAACCCTCA
CTAAAGGGAACAAAAGCTGGAGCTGCAAGCTTAATGTAGTCTTATGCAATACTCTTGTAGTCTTGCAACA
TGGTAACGATGAGTTAGCAACATGCCTTACAAGGAGAGAAAAAGCACCGTGCATGCCGATTGGTGGAAGT
AAGGTGGTACGATCGTGCCTTATTAGGAAGGCAACAGACGGGTCTGACATGGATTGGACGAACCACTGAA
TTGCCGCATTGCAGAGATATTGTATTTAAGTGCCTAGCTCGATACATAAACGGGTCTCTCTGGTTAGACC
AGATCTGAGCCTGGGAGCTCTCTGGCTAACTAGGGAACCCACTGCTTAAGCCTCAATAAAGCTTGCCTTG
AGTGCTTCAAGTAGTGTGTGCCCGTCTGTTGTGTGACTCTGGTAACTAGAGATCCCTCAGACCCTTTTAG
TCAGTGTGGAAAATCTCTAGCAGTGGCGCCCGAACAGGGACTTGAAAGCGAAAGGGAAACCAGAGGAGCT
CTCTCGACGCAGGACTCGGCTTGCTGAAGCGCGCACGGCAAGAGGCGAGGGGCGGCGACTGGTGAGTACG
CCAAAAATTTTGACTAGCGGAGGCTAGAAGGAGAGAGATGGGTGCGAGAGCGTCAGTATTAAGCGGGGGA
GAATTAGATCGCGATGGGAAAAAATTCGGTTAAGGCCAGGGGGAAAGAAAAAATATAAATTAAAACATAT
AGTATGGGCAAGCAGGGAGCTAGAACGATTCGCAGTTAATCCTGGCCTGTTAGAAACATCAGAAGGCTGT
AGACAAATACTGGGACAGCTACAACCATCCCTTCAGACAGGATCAGAAGAACTTAGATCATTATATAATA
CAGTAGCAACCCTCTATTGTGTGCATCAAAGGATAGAGATAAAAGACACCAAGGAAGCTTTAGACAAGAT
AGAGGAAGAGCAAAACAAAAGTAAGACCACCGCACAGCAAGCGGCCGCTGATCTTCAGACCTGGAGGAGG
AGATATGAGGGACAATTGGAGAAGTGAATTATATAAATATAAAGTAGTAAAAATTGAACCATTAGGAGTA
GCACCCACCAAGGCAAAGAGAAGAGTGGTGCAGAGAGAAAAAAGAGCAGTGGGAATAGGAGCTTTGTTCC
TTGGGTTCTTGGGAGCAGCAGGAAGCACTATGGGCGCAGCGTCAATGACGCTGACGGTACAGGCCAGACA
ATTATTGTCTGGTATAGTGCAGCAGCAGAACAATTTGCTGAGGGCTATTGAGGCGCAACAGCATCTGTTG
CAACTCACAGTCTGGGGCATCAAGCAGCTCCAGGCAAGAATCCTGGCTGTGGAAAGATACCTAAAGGATC
AACAGCTCCTGGGGATTTGGGGTTGCTCTGGAAAACTCATTTGCACCACTGCTGTGCCTTGGAATGCTAG
TTGGAGTAATAAATCTCTGGAACAGATTTGGAATCACACGACCTGGATGGAGTGGGACAGAGAAATTAAC
AATTACACAAGCTTAATACACTCCTTAATTGAAGAATCGCAAAACCAGCAAGAAAAGAATGAACAAGAAT
TATTGGAATTAGATAAATGGGCAAGTTTGTGGAATTGGTTTAACATAACAAATTGGCTGTGGTATATAAA
ATTATTCATAATGATAGTAGGAGGCTTGGTAGGTTTAAGAATAGTTTTTGCTGTACTTTCTATAGTGAAT
AGAGTTAGGCAGGGATATTCACCATTATCGTTTCAGACCCACCTCCCAACCCCGAGGGGACCCTTGCGCC
TTTTCCAAGGCAGCCCTGGGTTTGCGCAGGGACGCGGCTGCTCTGGGCGTGGTTCCGGGAAACGCAGCGG
CGCCGACCCTGGGTCTCGCACATTCTTCACGTCCGTTCGCAGCGTCACCCGGATCTTCGCCGCTACCCTT
GTGGGCCCCCCGGCGACGCTTCCTGCTCCGCCCCTAAGTCGGGAAGGTTCCTTGCGGTTCGCGGCGTGCC
GGACGTGACAAACGGAAGCCGCACGTCTCACTAGTACCCTCGCAGACGGACAGCGCCAGGGAGCAATGGC
AGCGCGCCGACCGCGATGGGCTGTGGCCAATAGCGGCTGCTCAGCAGGGCGCGCCGAGAGCAGCGGCCGG
GAAGGGGCGGTGCGGGAGGCGGGGTGTGGGGCGGTAGTGTGGGCCCTGTTCCTGCCCGCGCGGTGTTCCG
CATTCTGCAAGCCTCCGGAGCGCACGTCGGCAGTCGGCTCCCTCGTTGACCGAATCACCGACCTCTCTCC
CCAGGGGGTACCCAGCTGTCTAGAGAATTCTAGATCTTGAGACAAATGGCAGTATTCATCCACAATTTTA
AAAGAAAAGGGGGGATTGGGGGGTACAGTGCAGGGGAAAGAATAGTAGACATAATAGCAACAGACATACA
AACTAAAGAATTACAAAAACAAATTACAAAAATTCAAAATTTTCGGGTTTATTACAGGGACAGCAGAGAT
CCACTTTGGCGCCGG
Features (pLannotate 1.2.2; 34 found; start..end, strand, type, name):
     75..378     +  enhancer       CMV enhancer: human cytomegalovirus immediate early enhancer
    379..582     +  promoter       CMV promoter: human cytomegalovirus (CMV) immediate early promoter
    605..629     +  protein_bind   attB1: mutant version of attB; recombination site for the Gateway® BP reaction BP Clonase™
    644..686     +  misc_feature   MCS (fragment): multiple cloning site
    691..762     +  CDS            ABP140 (fragment): AB140_YEAST - Also known as TRM140. Experimental evidence at protein level: Swiss-Prot protein existence level 1. S-adenosyl-L-methionine-dependent methyltransferase that mediates N(3)-methylcytidine modification of residue 32 of the tRNA anticodon loop of tRNA(Thr) and tRNA(Ser). Binds F-actin and shows weak F-actin cross-linking activity. From Saccharomyces cerevisiae (strain ATCC 204508 / S288c) (Baker's yeast).
    763..1458    +  CDS            mScarlet: mScarlet is a basic (constitutively fluorescent) red fluorescent protein published in 2016, derived from synthetic construct. It has moderate acid sensitivity.
   1477..1501    -  protein_bind   attB2: mutant version of attB; recombination site for the Gateway® BP reaction BP Clonase™
   1503..1544    +  CDS            V5 tag: epitope tag from simian virus 5
   1683..2145    +  misc_feature   IRES: internal ribosome entry site (IRES) of the encephalomyocarditis virus (EMCV)
   2165..3187    +  CDS            hph: KHYB_ECOLX - Experimental evidence at protein level: Swiss-Prot protein existence level 1. The aminoglycoside phosphotransferases achieve inactivation of their antibiotic substrates by phosphorylation. Only phosphorylates hygromycin and closely related compounds such as demethyl analogs and destomycin. From Escherichia coli.
   3263..3851    +  misc_feature   WPRE: woodchuck hepatitis virus posttranscriptional regulatory element
   3902..3921    +  misc_feature   cPPT/CTS (fragment): central polypurine tract and central termination sequence of HIV-1
   3923..4156    +  LTR            3' LTR (ΔU3): self-inactivating 3' long terminal repeat (LTR) from HIV-1
   4234..4355    +  polyA_signal   SV40 poly(A) signal: SV40 polyadenylation signal
   4395..4530    +  rep_origin     SV40 ori: SV40 origin of replication
   4551..4569    -  promoter       T7 promoter: promoter for bacteriophage T7 RNA polymerase
   4577..4732    +  CDS            lacZα (fragment): LacZα fragment of β-galactosidase; lacZ fragment
   4737..5165    +  rep_origin     f1 ori (sequence partly withheld): f1 bacteriophage origin of replication; arrow indicates direction of (+) strand synthesis
   5218..5322    +  promoter       AmpR promoter: bla
   5323..6183    +  CDS            AmpR: β-lactamase; bla; confers resistance to ampicillin, carbenicillin, and related antibiotics
   6354..6942    +  rep_origin     ori: high-copy-number ColE1/pMB1/pBR322/pUC origin of replication
   7125..7217    +  CDS            lacI (fragment): lac repressor; lacI; The lac repressor binds to the lac operator to inhibit transcription in E. coli. This inhibition can be relieved by adding lactose or isopropyl-β-D-thiogalactopyranoside (IPTG).
   7230..7251    +  protein_bind   CAP binding site: CAP binding activates transcription in the presence of cAMP. E. coli catabolite activator protein
   7266..7296    +  promoter       lac promoter: promoter for the E. coli lac operon
   7304..7320    +  protein_bind   lac operator: The lac repressor binds to the lac operator to inhibit transcription in E. coli. This inhibition can be relieved by adding lactose or isopropyl-β-D-thiogalactopyranoside (IPTG). lac repressor encoded by lacI
   7365..7383    +  promoter       T3 promoter: promoter for bacteriophage T3 RNA polymerase
   7411..7637    +  promoter       RSV promoter: Rous sarcoma virus enhancer/promoter
   7638..7818    +  LTR            5' LTR (truncated): truncated 5' long terminal repeat (LTR) from HIV-1
   7865..7990    +  misc_feature   HIV-1 Ψ: packaging signal of human immunodeficiency virus type 1
   7974..8337    +  CDS            HIV-1 gag (fragment): gag protein from human immunodeficiency virus 1; gag
   8483..8716    +  misc_feature   RRE: The Rev response element (RRE) of HIV-1 allows for Rev-dependent mRNA export from the nucleus to the cytoplasm.
   9093..9119    +  CDS            Rev (fragment): human immunodeficiency virus 1 (HIV-1) Rev protein; rev; enhances nuclear export of unspliced and incompletely spliced viral mRNAs
   9120..9620    +  promoter       hPGK promoter: human phosphoglycerate kinase 1 promoter
   9682..9799    +  misc_feature   cPPT/CTS: central polypurine tract and central termination sequence of HIV-1
