[The description below was written by a language model from this plasmid's Addgene catalogue record and pLannotate feature annotations shown in this document.]
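Description:
pAC10103_pLX-LifeAct_mCherry-IRES-Hygro is a 9,841-bp third-generation-style, self-inactivating HIV-1 lentiviral vector for mammalian expression, built by Gateway recombination into the pLX-DEST-IRES-Hygro backbone. In bacteria it is maintained through a high-copy ColE1/pUC-type origin and ampicillin resistance (AmpR); an f1 origin, an SV40 origin and poly(A) signal, and remnants of a lac/T3/T7 cloning region are also present in the backbone. The viral portion comprises an RSV promoter fused to a truncated 5' LTR, which makes genomic RNA transcription Tat-independent, followed by the Ψ packaging signal with a partial gag sequence, the RRE for Rev-dependent nuclear export, a cPPT/CTS, a WPRE to boost transcript expression, and a ΔU3 3' LTR that inactivates the LTR promoter after integration.

The payload is a bicistronic cassette driven by the CMV enhancer/promoter. Between attB1 and attB2 sites lies LifeAct, the short F-actin-binding peptide from yeast Abp140, fused to a red fluorescent protein, giving a live-cell marker of filamentous actin. An EMCV IRES then directs translation of an intact hygromycin phosphotransferase gene (hph) from the same transcript, so hygromycin selection enriches for transduced cells expressing the reporter. A V5 tag sequence sits just after attB2, but the record does not say whether it is translated in frame with the fusion. An hPGK promoter is also annotated upstream of the cPPT and CMV elements; its role is not stated.

Although the plasmid name says mCherry, the insert field and the sequence annotation both identify the fluorophore as mScarlet. The construct carries the non-split hygromycin marker in a study of split selectable markers, presumably for comparison with the split versions.
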