Addgene plasmid #122823: pAC10103_pLX-LifeAct_mCherry-IRES-Hygro
Purpose: Plasmid 103:Lentiviral vector encoding Non-split Hygroand LifeAct_mScarlet_N1
Depositing lab: Albert Cheng. Publication: Split Selectable Markers. Jillette N, Du M, Cheng AW. bioRxiv 452979 10.1101/452979.
Backbone
  Vector backbone: pLX-DEST-IRES-Hygro
  Vector type: Mammalian Expression, Lentiviral
  Selectable markers: Hygromycin
Growth in bacteria
  Bacterial resistance: Ampicillin, 100 μg/mL
  Growth temperature: 30°C
  Growth strain: NEB Stable
  Copy number: Unknown
Gene/Insert
  Gene/Insert name: LifeAct_mScarlet_N1
  Species: Synthetic
  Cloning method: Gateway Cloning
  Sequencing primers: 5′ CMV-Forward; 3′ IRES-R
Terms and licenses: Academic/Nonprofit Terms; Industry Terms: Not Available to Industry
Depositor comments: Please visit https://www.biorxiv.org/content/10.1101/452979v2 for BioRxiv preprint.
How to cite: pAC10103_pLX-LifeAct_mCherry-IRES-Hygro was a gift from Albert Cheng (Addgene plasmid # 122823)
